Addgene plasmid #71983: Ntn5.z-AP-His
Purpose: Expresses the entire Netrin 5, isoform z protein, C-terminally fused to alkaline phosphatase + 6X histidine tag.
Depositing lab: Woj Wojtowicz. Depositing organization: University of California, Berkeley. Publication: An extracellular biochemical screen reveals that FLRTs and Unc5s mediate neuronal subtype recognition in the retina. Visser JJ, Cheng Y, Perry SC, Chastain AB, Parsa B, Masri SS, Ray TA, Kay JN, Wojtowicz WM. Elife. 2015 Dec 3;4. pii: e08149. doi: 10.7554/eLife.08149. PubMed 26633812.
Backbone
  Vector backbone: pCMVi-SV40ori
  Vector type: Mammalian Expression
Growth in bacteria
  Bacterial resistance: Ampicillin, 100 μg/mL
  Growth temperature: 37°C
  Growth strain: DH5alpha
  Copy number: High Copy
Gene/Insert
  Gene/Insert name: Ntn5.z (alt names: Netrin 5, isoform z; Gm484; NCBI gene ID 243967)
  Species: M. musculus (mouse)
  Insert size (bp): 1545
  Entrez Gene: Ntn5 (a.k.a. Gm484)
  Promoter: CMV
  Tag / fusion protein: AP-His (C terminal on backbone)
  Cloning method: Restriction Enzyme; 5′ cloning site NotI (not destroyed); 3′ cloning site AscI (not destroyed)
  Sequencing primers: 5′ GTCAGAGGTAACTCCCGTTGC; 3′ GAGGTTCTTGGCGGCTGTC
Terms and licenses: Academic/Nonprofit Terms; Industry Terms: Not Available to Industry
Depositor comments: Ntn5.z contains a 189 nucleotide insert between exons 2-3.
How to cite: Ntn5.z-AP-His was a gift from Woj Wojtowicz (Addgene plasmid # 71983 ; http://n2t.net/addgene:71983 ; RRID:Addgene_71983)
