[The description below was written by a language model from this plasmid's Addgene catalogue record and pLannotate feature annotations shown in this document.]
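Description:
Ntn5.z-AP-His is an 8,060 bp mammalian expression plasmid built on the pCMVi-SV40ori backbone. It produces mouse Netrin 5, isoform z, as a fusion to alkaline phosphatase and a 6X histidine tag. It is propagated in E. coli as a high-copy plasmid through a ColE1/pUC-type origin and is selected with ampicillin through the β-lactamase gene. The backbone also carries an f1 phage origin and short remnants of rop, bom and lacZα, which appear to be cloning-vector leftovers with no functional role. An SV40 enhancer/early promoter region is annotated. This region contains the SV40 origin that gives the backbone its name and would allow episomal amplification in cells expressing large T antigen.

The expression cassette consists of the human CMV immediate early enhancer and promoter followed by CMV intron A, an element generally included to boost transcript processing and expression. Next comes the 1,545 bp Ntn5.z insert, cloned between retained NotI and AscI sites. The annotation tool matched this coding region to the rat Netrin 5 entry by homology, but the catalogue record gives the species as mouse. According to the depositor, the z isoform contains a 189-nucleotide insertion between exons 2 and 3. Immediately downstream and supplied by the backbone is human placental secreted alkaline phosphatase. The His tag is recorded in the catalogue but not separately annotated in the feature table. An SV40 polyadenylation signal ends the cassette.

The entire protein is expressed with a C-terminal AP-His fusion, so the enzymatic AP moiety can serve as a detection reporter and the His tag as a handle for purification or capture. The associated publication describes an extracellular biochemical interaction screen of neuronal recognition proteins in the retina, which fits this design.
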