Features (pLannotate 1.2.2; 14 found; start..end, strand, type, name):
     25..408     +  enhancer       CMV enhancer: human cytomegalovirus immediate early enhancer
    410..609     +  promoter       CMV promoter: human cytomegalovirus (CMV) immediate early promoter
    748..1573    +  intron         CMV intron A: human cytomegalovirus intron A (Chapman et al., 1991)
   1610..3151    +  CDS            Ntn5: NET5_RAT - Experimental evidence at protein level: Swiss-Prot protein existence level 1. Plays a role in neurogenesis. Prevents motor neuron cell body migration out of the neural tube. From Rattus norvegicus (Rat).
   3173..4624    +  CDS            SEAP: secreted alkaline phosphatase from human placenta The natural enzyme has a C-terminal transmembrane sequence that is replaced by a GPI anchor.
   4683..4804    +  polyA_signal   SV40 poly(A) signal: SV40 polyadenylation signal
   5013..5601    -  rep_origin     ori: high-copy-number ColE1/pMB1/pBR322/pUC origin of replication
   5772..6632    -  CDS            AmpR: β-lactamase; bla; confers resistance to ampicillin, carbenicillin, and related antibiotics
   6633..6737    -  promoter       AmpR promoter: bla
   6832..6867    +  CDS            rop (fragment): Rop protein, which maintains plasmids at low copy number; rop
   6890..7220    +  promoter       SV40 promoter: SV40 enhancer and early promoter
   7343..7442    +  misc_feature   bom (fragment): basis of mobility region from pBR322
   7470..7898    -  rep_origin     f1 ori (sequence partly withheld): f1 bacteriophage origin of replication; arrow indicates direction of (+) strand synthesis
   7902..8059    -  CDS            lacZα (fragment): LacZα fragment of β-galactosidase; lacZ fragment
>Addgene plasmid #71983 | Ntn5.z-AP-His | depositor full sequence | sequence record 135806 | Ntn5.z-AP-His sequence 8060 bps
GTCGAGGTCTCGACGGTATCGATTGACATTGATTATTGACTAGCTAGTTATTAATAGTAATCAATTACGG
GGTCATTAGTTCATAGCCCATATATGGAGTTCCGCGTTACATAACTTACGGTAAATGGCCCGCCTGGCTG
ACCGCCCAACGACCCCCGCCCATTGACGTCAATAATGACGTATGTTCCCATAGTAACGCCAATAGGGACT
TTCCATTGACGTCAATGGGTGGAGTATTTACGGTAAACTGCCCACTTGGCAGTACATCAAGTGTATCATA
TGCCAAGTCCGCCCCCTATTGACGTCAATGACGGTAAATGGCCCGCCTGGCATTATGCCCAGTACATGAC
CTTACGGGACTTTCCTACTTGGCAGTACATCTACGTATTAGTCATCGCTATTACCATGGTGATGCGGTTT
TGGCAGTACACCAATGGGCGTGGATAGCGGTTTGACTCACGGGGATTTCCAAGTCTCCACCCCATTGACG
TCAATGGGAGTTTGTTTTGGCACCAAAATCAACGGGACTTTCCAAAATGTCGTAATAACCCCGCCCCGTT
GACGCAAATGGGCGGTAGGCGTGTACGGTGGGAGGTCTATATAAGCAGAGCTCGTTTAGTGAACCGTCAG
ATCGCCTGGAGACGCCATCCACGCTGTTTTGACCTCCATAGAAGACACCGGGACCGATCCAGCCTCCGCG
GCCGGGAACGGTGCATTGGAACGCGGATTCCCCGTGCCAAGAGTGACGTAAGTACCGCCTATAGACTCTA
TAGGCACACCCCTTTGGCTCTTATGCATGCTATACTGTTTTTGGCTTGGGGCCTATACACCCCCGCTTCC
ATATGCTATAGGTGATGGTATAGCTTAGCCTATAGGTGTGGGTTATTGACCATTATTGACCACTCCCCTA
TTGGTGACGATACTTTCCATTACTAATCCATAACATGGCTCTTTGCCACAACTATCTCTATTGGCTATAT
GCCAATACTCTGTCCTTCAGAGACTGACACGGACTCTGTATTTTTACAGGATGGGGTCCCATTTATTATT
TACAAATTCACATATACAACAACGCCGTCCCCCGTGCCCGCAGTTTTTATTAAACATAGCGTGGGATCTC
CACGCGAATCTCGGGTACGTGTTCCGGACATGGGCTCTTCTCCGGTAGCGGCGGAGCTTCCACATCCGAG
CCCTGGTCCCATGCCTCCAGCGGCTCATGGTCGCTCGGCAGCTCCTTGCTCCTAACAGTGGAGGCCAGAC
TTAGGCACAGCACAATGCCCACCACCACCAGTGTGCCGCACAAGGCCGTGGCGGTAGGGTATGTGTCTGA
AAATGAGCTCGGAGATTGGGCTCGCACCGCTGACGCAGATGGAAGACTTAAGGCAGCGGCAGAAGAAGAT
GCAGGCAGCTGAGTTGTTGTATTCTGATAAGAGTCAGAGGTAACTCCCGTTGCGGTGCTGTTAACGGTGG
AGGGCAGTGTAGTCTGAGCAGTACTCGTTGCTGCCGCGCGCGCCACCAGACATAATAGCTGACAGACTAA
CAGACTGTTCCTTTCCATGGGTCTTTTCTGCAGAAGCTTGAATTCTCGAGGATCCGCGGCCGCGCCACCA
TGACCGACTACAGGACACTCTTTTCTTCTCCAGGTGCCGGCTCTACTGTGACCACGCCCATTACCCTCAG
CCTCTTGCTCCTCCTTAGCCAGGCCACCTCAGACCCATGCTATGATCCAGGAGGGCGCCCTCGCTTTTGC
CTCCCACCAGTGACCCAGTTGGTTGGCAAGGCAGCAGCCCCCTGCTCTCAGACCTGTGCTCTTCCTGCAG
CCAGCCCTGGCCCTGCCTGCAACAGTAGTCTGACCCTGGACCTGGACGGCTCCTTCCTCTTGACATCTGT
GACCCTGCGTTTCTGCACAGCGGGACCTCCAGCCCTGGTTCTTTCTGCTGCCTGGGCCACTGGGGGGCCC
TGGAGGCCACTATGGCGTAGGCCTGCCTGGCCTGGGGCTCTGGGGGGCCCCAAGAAGGTAACCTTTCACT
CCCCCCCAGGCCCCAAGACCAGGATAGTGGCCAGCTACCTCCGTGTGGAGTTCGGGGGAAAAGCAGGGCT
GGTGACCACTGGAGTAAGAGGCCGCTGCCAGTGCCACGGCCACGCTGCCCGCTGTGCCACTCGGGCCCAG
CCCCCACGCTGCCGCTGCCGCCACCACACCACTGGCCCAGGGTGTGAGAGCTGTCGCCCATCCCATCGAG
ACTGGCCCTGGCGACCTGCCACACCCCAGCACCCTCACCCGTGCTTGCCCTGTTCCTGCAATCAGCATGC
CCGCCGCTGCCGATTCAACTCCGAGCTATTCAGGTTGTCAGGTGGCCGTAGTGGGGGTGTGTGTGAGCGG
TGCCGCCACCACACAGCTGGGCGGCACTGTCACTACTGCCAGCCAGGGTTCTGGAGGGACCCGAGCCAGC
CCATCACTAGTCACAAGGCATGCAGGGCCTGCCAGTGCCACCCAATTGGAGCAACGGGAGGGATGTGCAA
CCAGACCAGTGGCCAGTGCTCCTGCAAGTTAGGGGTCACAGGCCTGACATGCAATCGCTGTGGTCCTGGC
TACCAGCAGAGCCGCTCACCCAGGATGCCCTGCCAACGAATTCCAGAGGCAACAACTACCCCTGCTACTA
CCCCTGTTGCATCTCGATCAGACCCACAGTGTCAAGGCTATTGCAATGTCTCCGTCAGCAGTGTGCACAT
GAGCCTTCAGAGATACTGTCAGCAGGATTATGTTCTGCACGCCCAGGTTTCAGCGTCGTCGTCGCAGCCG
TCTGAGGCGGTGGGCCCCGAGTGGTGGCGGCTGGCCGTGCACGTGCTGGCTGTGTTCAAACAGCGTGCGT
GGCCCGTGCGCCGCGGTGGCCAGGAGGCCTGGGTGCCACGTGCTGACCTAATCTGCGGCTGCCTGCGCCT
GCGCCCTGGCGCTGACTACCTCCTGCTGGGCCGTGCTGCGCAGACCCACGACGACAACTATGACCCTGCG
CGCCTCATCCTGAACCGCCACGGCCTCGCGCTGCCCTGGAGACCACGATGGGCCCGGCCGCTGCGGCGAC
TGCAGCAGAAGGAGCGCGGAGGTGCCTGCCGAGGCCTGCTGCCACCCACACGGAGCCCTGGGCCCAGGAA
CGGCGCGCCTGGATCTTCCGGAATCATCCCAGTTGAGGAGGAGAACCCGGACTTCTGGAACCGCGAGGCA
GCCGAGGCCCTGGGTGCCGCCAAGAAGCTGCAGCCTGCACAGACAGCCGCCAAGAACCTCATCATCTTCC
TGGGCGATGGGATGGGGGTGTCTACGGTGACAGCTGCCAGGATCCTAAAAGGGCAGAAGAAGGACAAACT
GGGGCCTGAGATACCCCTGGCCATGGACCGCTTCCCATATGTGGCTCTGTCCAAGACATACAATGTAGAC
AAACATGTGCCAGACAGTGGAGCCACAGCCACGGCCTACCTGTGCGGGGTCAAGGGCAACTTCCAGACCA
TTGGCTTGAGTGCAGCCGCCCGCTTTAACCAGTGCAACACGACACGCGGCAACGAGGTCATCTCCGTGAT
GAATCGGGCCAAGAAAGCAGGGAAGTCAGTGGGAGTGGTAACCACCACACGAGTGCAGCACGCCTCGCCA
GCCGGCACCTACGCCCACACGGTGAACCGCAACTGGTACTCGGACGCCGACGTGCCTGCCTCGGCCCGCC
AGGAGGGGTGCCAGGACATCGCTACGCAGCTCATCTCCAACATGGACATTGACGTGATCCTAGGTGGGGG
CCGAAAGTACATGTTTCGCATGGGAACCCCAGACCCTGAGTACCCAGATGACTACAGCCAAGGTGGGACC
AGGCTGGACGGGAAGAATCTGGTGCAGGAATGGCTGGCGAAGCGCCAGGGTGCCCGGTATGTGTGGAACC
GCACTGAGCTCATGCAGGCTTCCCTGGACCCGTCTGTGACCCATCTCATGGGTCTCTTTGAGCCTGGAGA
CATGAAATACGAGATCCACCGAGACTCCACACTGGACCCCTCCCTGATGGAGATGACAGAGGCTGCCCTG
CGCCTGCTGAGCAGGAACCCCCGCGGCTTCTTCCTCTTCGTGGAGGGTGGTCGCATCGACCATGGTCATC
ATGAAAGCAGGGCTTACCGGGCACTGACTGAGACGATCATGTTCGACGACGCCATTGAGAGGGCGGGCCA
GCTCACCAGCGAGGAGGACACGCTGAGCCTCGTCACTGCCGACCACTCCCACGTCTTCTCCTTCGGAGGC
TACCCCCTGCGAGGGAGCTCCATCTTCGGGCTGGCCCCTGGCAAGGCCCGGGACAGGAAGGCCTACACGG
TCCTCCTATACGGAAACGGTCCAGGCTATGTGCTCAAGGACGGCGCCCGGCCGGATGTTACCGAGAGCGA
GAGCGGGAGCCCCGAGTATCGGCAGCAGTCAGCAGTGCCCCTGGACGAAGAGACCCACGCAGGCGAGGAC
GTGGCGGTGTTCGCGCGCGGCCCGCAGGCGCACCTGGTTCACGGCGTGCAGGAGCAGACCTTCATAGCGC
ACGTCATGGCCTTCGCCGCCTGCCTGGAGCCCTACACCGCCTGCGACCTGGCGCCCCCCGCCGGCACCAC
CGACGCCGCGCACCCGGGTCATCATCACCATCACCATTAATCTAGAGATCTTATTAAAGCAGAACTTGTT
TATTGCAGCTTATAATGGTTACAAATAAAGCAATAGCATCACAAATTTCACAAATAAAGCATTTTTTTCA
CTGCATTCTAGTTGTGGTTTGTCCAAACTCATCAATGTATCTTATCATGTCTGGTCGACTCTAGCTAGAC
TCTTCCGCTTCCTCGCTCACTGACTCGCTGCGCTCGGTCGTTCGGCTGCGGCGAGCGGTATCAGCTCACT
CAAAGGCGGTAATACGGTTATCCACAGAATCAGGGGATAACGCAGGAAAGAACATGTGAGCAAAAGGCCA
GCAAAAGGCCAGGAACCGTAAAAAGGCCGCGTTGCTGGCGTTTTTCCATAGGCTCCGCCCCCCTGACGAG
CATCACAAAAATCGACGCTCAAGTCAGAGGTGGCGAAACCCGACAGGACTATAAAGATACCAGGCGTTTC
CCCCTGGAAGCTCCCTCGTGCGCTCTCCTGTTCCGACCCTGCCGCTTACCGGATACCTGTCCGCCTTTCT
CCCTTCGGGAAGCGTGGCGCTTTCTCATAGCTCACGCTGTAGGTATCTCAGTTCGGTGTAGGTCGTTCGC
TCCAAGCTGGGCTGTGTGCACGAACCCCCCGTTCAGCCCGACCGCTGCGCCTTATCCGGTAACTATCGTC
TTGAGTCCAACCCGGTAAGACACGACTTATCGCCACTGGCAGCAGCCACTGGTAACAGGATTAGCAGAGC
GAGGTATGTAGGCGGTGCTACAGAGTTCTTGAAGTGGTGGCCTAACTACGGCTACACTAGAAGAACAGTA
TTTGGTATCTGCGCTCTGCTGAAGCCAGTTACCTTCGGAAAAAGAGTTGGTAGCTCTTGATCCGGCAAAC
AAACCACCGCTGGTAGCGGTGGTTTTTTTGTTTGCAAGCAGCAGATTACGCGCAGAAAAAAAGGATCTCA
AGAAGATCCTTTGATCTTTTCTACGGGGTCTGACGCTCAGTGGAACGAAAACTCACGTTAAGGGATTTTG
GTCATGAGATTATCAAAAAGGATCTTCACCTAGATCCTTTTAAATTAAAAATGAAGTTTTAAATCAATCT
AAAGTATATATGAGTAAACTTGGTCTGACAGTTACCAATGCTTAATCAGTGAGGCACCTATCTCAGCGAT
CTGTCTATTTCGTTCATCCATAGTTGCCTGACTCCCCGTCGTGTAGATAACTACGATACGGGAGGGCTTA
CCATCTGGCCCCAGTGCTGCAATGATACCGCGAGACCCACGCTCACCGGCTCCAGATTTATCAGCAATAA
ACCAGCCAGCCGGAAGGGCCGAGCGCAGAAGTGGTCCTGCAACTTTATCCGCCTCCATCCAGTCTATTAA
TTGTTGCCGGGAAGCTAGAGTAAGTAGTTCGCCAGTTAATAGTTTGCGCAACGTTGTTGCCATTGCTACA
GGCATCGTGGTGTCACGCTCGTCGTTTGGTATGGCTTCATTCAGCTCCGGTTCCCAACGATCAAGGCGAG
TTACATGATCCCCCATGTTGTGCAAAAAAGCGGTTAGCTCCTTCGGTCCTCCGATCGTTGTCAGAAGTAA
GTTGGCCGCAGTGTTATCACTCATGGTTATGGCAGCACTGCATAATTCTCTTACTGTCATGCCATCCGTA
AGATGCTTTTCTGTGACTGGTGAGTACTCAACCAAGTCATTCTGAGAATAGTGTATGCGGCGACCGAGTT
GCTCTTGCCCGGCGTCAATACGGGATAATACCGCGCCACATAGCAGAACTTTAAAAGTGCTCATCATTGG
AAAACGTTCTTCGGGGCGAAAACTCTCAAGGATCTTACCGCTGTTGAGATCCAGTTCGATGTAACCCACT
CGTGCACCCAACTGATCTTCAGCATCTTTTACTTTCACCAGCGTTTCTGGGTGAGCAAAAACAGGAAGGC
AAAATGCCGCAAAAAAGGGAATAAGGGCGACACGGAAATGTTGAATACTCATACTCTTCCTTTTTCAATA
TTATTGAAGCATTTATCAGGGTTATTGTCTCATGAGCGGATACATATTTGAATGTATTTAGAAAAATAAA
CAAATAGGGGTTCCGCGCACATTTCCCCGAAAAGTGCCACCTGACGTCTAAGAAACCATTATTATCATGA
CATTAACCTATAAAAATAGGCGTATCACGAGGCCCTTTCGTCTCGCGCGTTTCGGTGATGACGGTGAAAA
CCTCTGACACATGCAGCTCCCGGAGGAATGTGTGTCAGTTAGGGTGTGGAAAGTCCCCAGGCTCCCCAGG
CAGGCAGAAGTATGCAAAGCATGCATCTCAATTAGTCAGCAACCAGGTGTGGAAAGTCCCCAGGCTCCCC
AGCAGGCAGAAGTATGCAAAGCATGCATCTCAATTAGTCAGCAACCATAGTCCCGCCCCTAACTCCGCCC
ATCCCGCCCCTAACTCCGCCCAGTTCCGCCCATTCTCCGCCCCATGGCTGACTAATTTTTTTTATTTATG
CAGAGGCCGAGGCCGCCTCTGCCTCTGAGCTATTCCAGAAGTAGTGAGGAGGCTTTTTTGGAGGCCTAGG
CTTTTGCAAAAAGCTCCCGGGAGCTTGTATATCCATTTTCGTCCCGGAGACGGTCACAGCTTGTCTGTAA
GCGGATGCCGGGAGCAGACAAGCCCGTCAGGGCGCGTCAGCGGGTGTTGGCGGGTGTCGGGGCTGGCTTA
ACTATGCGGCATCAGAGCAGATTGTACTGAGAGTGCACCATATGCGGTGTGAAATACCGCACAGATGCGT
AAGGAGAAAATACCGCATCAGGAAATTGTAAGCGTTAATATTTTGTTAAAATTCGCGTTAAATTTTTGTT
AAATCAGCTCATTTTTTAACCAATAGGCCGAAATCGGCAAAATCCCTTATAAATCAAAAGAATAGACCGA
GATAGGGT
[37 nt withheld, positions 7569-7605]
AAAGAACGTGGACTCCAACGTCAAAGG
[49 nt withheld, positions 7633-7681]
T
[91 nt withheld, positions 7683-7773]
G
[124 nt withheld, positions 7775-7898]
CCATTCGCCATTCAGGCTGCGCAACTGTTGGGAAGGGCGATCGGTGCGGGCCTCTTCGCTATTACGCCAG
CTGGCGAAAGGGGGATGTGCTGCAAGGCGATTAAGTTGGGTAACGCCAGGGTTTTCCCAGTCACGACGTT
GTAAAACGACGGCCAGTGAATT
