>Addgene plasmid #71983 | Ntn5.z-AP-His | addgene partial sequence | sequence record 135397 | pMRB101-F 5'-aagatgcaggcagctgagtt-3'
CGTTGCGGTGCTGTTAACGGTGGAGGGCAGTGTAGTCTGAGCAGTACTCGTTGCTGCCGCGCGCGCCACC
AGACATAATAGCTGACAGACTAACAGACTGTTCCTTTCCATGGGTCTTTTCTGCAGAAGCTTGAATTCTC
GAGGATCCGCGGCCGCGCCACCATGACCGACTACAGGACACTCTTTTCTTCTCCAGGTGCCGGCTCTACT
GTGACCACGCCCATTACCCTCAGCCTCTTGCTCCTCCTTAGCCAGGCCACCTCAGACCCATGCTATGATC
CAGGAGGGCGCCCTCGCTTTTGCCTCCCACCAGTGACCCAGTTGGTTGGCAAGGCAGCAGCCCCCTGCTC
TCAGACCTGTGCTCTTCCTGCAGCCAGCCCTGGCCCTGCCTGCAACAGTAGTCTGACCCTGGACCTGGAC
GGCTCCTTCCTCTTGACATCTGTGACCCTGCGTTTCTGCACAGCGGGACCTCCAGCCCTGGTTCTTTCTG
CTGCCTGGGCCACTGGGGGGCCCTGGAGGCCACTATGGCGTAGGCCTGCCTGGCCTGGGGCTCTGGGGGG
CCCCAAGAAGGTAACCTTTCACTCCCCCCCAGGCCCCAAGACCAGGATAGTGGCCAGCTACCTCCGTGTG
GAGTTCGGGGGAAAAGCAGGGCTGGTGACCACTGGAGTAAGAGGCCGCTGCCAGTGCCACGGCCACGCTG
CCCGCTGTGCCACTCGGGCCCAGCCCCCACGCTGCCGCTGCCGCCACCACACCACTGGCCCAGGGTGTGA
GAGCTGTCGCC
