>Addgene plasmid #71983 | Ntn5.z-AP-His | addgene partial sequence | sequence record 135805 | SV40pA-R 5'-GAAATTTGTGATGCTATTGC-3'
ATAAGATCTCTAGATTAATGGTGATGGTGATGATGACCCGGGTGCGCGGCGTCGGTGGTGCCGGCGGGGG
GCGCCAGGTCGCAGGCGGTGTAGGGCTCCAGGCAGGCGGCGAAGGCCATGACGTGCGCTATGAAGGTCTG
CTCCTGCACGCCGTGAACCAGGTGCGCCTGCGGGCCGCGCGCGAACACCGCCACGTCCTCGCCTGCGTGG
GTCTCTTCGTCCAGGGGCACTGCTGACTGCTGCCGATACTCGGGGCTCCCGCTCTCGCTCTCGGTAACAT
CCGGCCGGGCGCCGTCCTTGAGCACATAGCCTGGACCGTTTCCGTATAGGAGGACCGTGTAGGCCTTCCT
GTCCCGGGCCTTGCCAGGGGCCAGCCCGAAGATGGAGCTCCCTCGCAGGGGGTAGCCTCCGAAGGAGAAG
ACGTGGGAGTGGTCGGCAGTGACGAGGCTCAGCGTGTCCTCCTCGCTGGTGAGCTGGCCCGCCCTCTCAA
TGGCGTCGTCGAACATGATCGTCTCAGTCAGTGCCCGGTAAGCCCTGCTTTCATGATGACCATGGTCGAT
GCGACCACCCTCCACGAAGAGGAAGAAGCCGCGGGGGTTCCTGCTCAGCAGGCGCAGGGCAGCCTCTGTC
ATCTCCATCAGGGAGGGGTCCAGTGTGGAGTCTCGGTGGATCTCGTATTTCATGTCTCCAGGCTCAAAGA
GACCCATGAGATGGGTCACAGACGGGTCCAGGGAAGCCTGCATGAGCTCAGTGCGGTTCCACACATACCG
GGCACC
